Addgene plasmid #105435: tol2-lyzC-miR-23a-2-dendra2
Purpose: overexpression of microRNA and Dendra2 in Zebrafish
Depositing lab: Qing Deng. Depositing organization: Purdue University. Publication: Phenotypical microRNA screen reveals a noncanonical role of CDK2 in regulating neutrophil migration. Hsu AY, Wang D, Liu S, Lu J, Syahirah R, Bennin DA, Huttenlocher A, Umulis DM, Wan J, Deng Q. Proc Natl Acad Sci U S A. 2019 Aug 26. pii: 1905221116. doi: 10.1073/pnas.1905221116. PubMed 31451657.
Backbone
  Vector backbone: Tol2
  Vector type: Zebrafish
Growth in bacteria
  Bacterial resistance: Ampicillin, 100 μg/mL
  Growth temperature: 37°C
  Growth strain: NEB Stable
  Copy number: High Copy
Gene/Insert
  Gene/Insert name: miR-23a-2 Dendra2
  Species: D. rerio (zebrafish)
  Entrez Gene: mir23a-2 (a.k.a. dre-mir-23a-2, dre-mir-23a-4, mir-23a-4, mir23a-4)
  Tag / fusion protein: N/A
  Cloning method: Ligation Independent Cloning
  Sequencing primers: 5′ Unknown
Terms and licenses: Academic/Nonprofit Terms; Industry Terms: Not Available to Industry
How to cite: tol2-lyzC-miR-23a-2-dendra2 was a gift from Qing Deng (Addgene plasmid # 105435 ; http://n2t.net/addgene:105435 ; RRID:Addgene_105435)
