[The description below was written by a language model from this plasmid's Addgene catalogue record, the feature table of its GenBank file and pLannotate feature annotations shown in this document.]
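Description:
tol2-lyzC-miR-23a-2-dendra2 is a 7,859 bp circular Tol2 transposon-based transgenesis plasmid for zebrafish, designed to co-express a microRNA and the fluorescent protein Dendra2. It is maintained in E. coli as a high-copy plasmid through a ColE1/pUC-type origin with ampicillin selection (β-lactamase under its own promoter). The backbone carries pBluescript-style remnants, including an f1 origin fragment, lac promoter/operator, and T3 and M13-reverse primer sites. A short match to medaka tyrosinase next to the f1 fragment is consistent with Tol2-derived flanking sequence, since Tol2 was originally isolated from the medaka tyrosinase locus. However, the Tol2 arms themselves are not annotated in either feature table.

The construct name indicates that the payload is driven by the lyzC (lysozyme C) promoter, which is widely used for neutrophil-restricted expression in zebrafish. This promoter is also not annotated, and it presumably lies in the large unannotated region upstream of the cassette. Downstream, a small zebrafish β-actin fragment and an "intron primer" annotation suggest that the microRNA sits within an intronic context. The zebrafish mir-23 hairpin (miR-23a-2), bracketed by the sites of its cloning primers, lies upstream of the Dendra2 coding sequence, which is followed by an SV40 polyadenylation signal. With this arrangement a single transcript yields both the processed microRNA and the green-to-red photoconvertible Dendra2, so fluorescence marks the cells overexpressing the microRNA.

The stated purpose is overexpression of the microRNA and Dendra2 in zebrafish, and the associated work was a phenotypic microRNA screen of neutrophil migration. Tol2 constructs of this kind are typically integrated into the genome with Tol2 transposase.
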