LOCUS       Exported 7859 bp ds-DNA circular SYN 05-DEC-2017
DEFINITION  synthetic circular DNA
ACCESSION   .
VERSION     .
KEYWORDS    Tol2-lyzC-miR-23a-2-3p-dendra
SOURCE      synthetic DNA construct
  ORGANISM  synthetic DNA construct
REFERENCE   1 (bases 1 to 7859)
  AUTHORS   .
  TITLE     Direct Submission
  JOURNAL   Exported Tuesday, Dec 5, 2017 from SnapGene 3.1.3
            http://www.snapgene.com
COMMENT     [DEFINITION]: [LOCUS]: Construct_1 [ACCESSION]: pVec1
FEATURES             Location/Qualifiers
     source          1..7859
                     /organism="synthetic DNA construct"
                     /mol_type="other DNA"
     misc_feature    3536..3565
                     /note="intron primer"
     misc_feature    3680..3714
                     /note="miR-23a+"
     misc_feature    3958..3995
                     /note="miR-23a-"
     misc_feature    4373..5071
                     /note="dendra2"
     misc_feature    5045..5062
                     /note="dendra-primer"
     primer_bind     complement(5673..5692)
                     /note="T3"
     primer_bind     complement(5710..5730)
                     /note="M13-rev"
     misc_binding    complement(5736..5758)
                     /note="LacO"
     promoter        complement(5763..5792)
                     /note="lac"
     rep_origin      complement(6098..6726)
                     /direction=LEFT
                     /note="ColE1 origin"
     CDS             complement(6878..7537)
                     /note="AmpR"
     promoter        complement(7777..7805)
                     /note="Amp prom"
ORIGIN
        1 ccacctaaat tgtaagcgtt aatattttgt taaaattcgc gttaaatttt tgttaaatca
       61 gctcattttt taaccaatag gccgaaatcg gcaaaatccc ttataaatca aaagaataga
      121 ccgagatagg gtnnnnnnnn nnnnnnnnnn nnnnnnnnnn nnnnnnnnna aagaacgtgg
      181 actccaacgt caaaggnnnn nnnnnnnnnn nnnnnnnnnn nnnnnnnnnn nnnnnnnnnn
      241 nnnnntnnnn nnnnnnnnnn nnnnnnnnnn nnnnnnnnnn nnnnnnnnnn nnnnnnnnnn
      301 nnnnnnnnnn nnnnnnnnnn nnnnnnnnnn nnnnnnncac aatgacggct actacatggt
      361 gccattcctt cctctttata ggaatggaga ctacctcctg tccaacaagg ctcttggata
      421 cgagtacgcc tacctgttgg acccaggtca ttgcacaaca ccagaaatgc cctctgatct
      481 gcaaaagacg tgaatatctg ttcagacacc catatccact ctgttccaca caggtcagag
      541 gtttgtccag gagttcttga cagaggtgta aaaagtactc aaaaatttta ctcaagtgaa
      601 agtacaagta cttagggaaa attttactca attaaaagta aaagtatctg gctagaatct
      661 tacttgagta aaagtaaaaa agtactccat taaaattgta cttgagtatt aaggaagtaa
      721 aaggctagca agatctgctc gagagtttga cttgggttga ttatagcaaa tagtggaaca
      781 caaacagatt ttgaaatatt cttgcaaatt tatttattaa atccattcaa atattgtcat
      841 tttttgtact gtgtaattta tattgatttg ctcatacaat atttacattt cgcttaaaca
      901 atacactatt atttatattt aaaaatagct atatataaat caaatgtata gctctttttt
      961 acacaattaa tcaaagctaa aatatttgtc acacaaatac agtaagccac ttcacaatga
     1021 tatcttcaaa atctgtgctt gactgaatca tttcatttat tgttttgtaa ttcacattat
     1081 accttacgtt ctccaggcac agtttgaatt attgataaat gaagataata catctgattt
     1141 aattagtctc ctttgtttat aataacttta atctaatttg atagtaataa ttccagcaat
     1201 acatccatta caataaaaat cgctttttaa ttttgcacat tagtttgccg gtatttgttt
     1261 aaagtttcac catactttta aatcatgtgc tatttgaaaa gggctgttat gactggaatt
     1321 aaatgttttt ttttttatat cagtgtttta gattgaagta caatatttat aggtaaaatt
     1381 caccagcata tgcttaaaga tagccatgct ccaggtcctt gtgtccttct aaggtctgtt
     1441 tgtggtttaa gctgtttgtt gacacacgct tgtcatctcc atttttctgt gcagttattg
     1501 tcagtttatt gcacactggg ttgcattaag ctgcagtttt ttcacaacag ttttccacat
     1561 tgtaacagtc agtctccaaa ttattccatc agtcctcaaa tttagtcatt tgaggccatg
     1621 aaaacactta aaactacata aaggtagttt ggcattaggt tttagacttg ttcttgtttg
     1681 gcaatattgc aacctgtgta aaataatttg attctttttt tttttttttt ttttttaatt
     1741 ttcagaaaga aatggtccaa aaggagctat gtgaacattt atccatgtgt ttaatgtttt
     1801 tttttttatt attaaaccac ttctgactta acttttttta gttattctat tttgtgacga
     1861 gtctgaatgg ccaaagtact tttgaatcca aaatcttact agtaaaatgt taaatcttac
     1921 tagcagtgtt gggtataatt tgtaacaaag ttaaattcca tatctgctaa gtgaaaaagt
     1981 aaagtaagag attgctgtaa atatttaggt aatttgtttt attaatacaa tatagaaagt
     2041 aacaaaacac aatgtaaaaa aatcaataaa gaaagtaaat aataaaagta atgataaact
     2101 aatgatctaa acaaaattag taataaaatt tatacaattc agggagggta aagaatttca
     2161 cctaatagtc aaactctgta ttaaataata taaaatattt gttcttagtc tgaagaggag
     2221 actgtgagag aaagcttact ggttattaaa ttagaaaatt tgtaacttgc agattaaagc
     2281 tgtgtgcctt gcagattaaa ataatttaaa taatttaata aaggccatgt ttgagacaaa
     2341 tgtaaaaaca taataaatgt taagaatttc agatattgag attttacaat ttaaaaaaag
     2401 caataaagta atagcagaga cctacactct taaagtaaat tactcaacac tgcttactag
     2461 taacttttgg aatagttact agtatccatt gaacaaatac tagaatctaa ttaaattgtg
     2521 tgagtgtcca atgaaaagat tcttgtattt aaaacagtac cagtatctat atatgtacaa
     2581 aatttagtgc tagcaaaatg caaataaata ctactgcata taatggattg cattgtaaat
     2641 cgacttgcca taatacattt atttcctatt tttactttta acaaaaaata agttcactga
     2701 gtatttcatg tcattaaatc gcattaaacc tcttgcatgc tttatgtaca ctagtgcagt
     2761 tcgctaaatg accaccggtg tcactaataa cacgatcgtt tctgaattct gcattaaacg
     2821 ccatttatac gttgctctta ttagtaaaca atttctccat catgagctcg accagtattg
     2881 catatttcat cctcttaaat ccagagttgt ttcttttaat cactttctct tcatgataaa
     2941 agcagttttt ggttttcaga agtttacaac aaacccagtc agttattgcc tcagcaaaca
     3001 ctggagcaac tgcacacttg tgaaaagctt cttgcgacac aaacctttct ctggacttat
     3061 aaataaaggc attcagcagc tccaccatac acctccactg gtcttgataa agcagatatc
     3121 agcagtgata caggtaccgc caccatggat gaggaaatcg ctgccctggt cgttgacaac
     3181 ggctccggta tgtgcaaagc cggttttgct ggagatgatg cccctcgtgc tgttttcccc
     3241 tccattgttg gacgacccag acatcaggta catttaataa accatcctaa taacatgtta
     3301 atcatattga accacattaa actctcattt gtgcatttta catcttttaa aaccgattta
     3361 tattcgtttt tagataatga agtttattaa agtgttaatt cacagcttta ttgcctgttt
     3421 tgagaatctg cttgcataag tgatttttaa acttgatctg attctcgttt gtttcgaagt
     3481 tcttcagctt tgaaagtcag atcttcattc acagccatgc catagtttta ggatacagta
     3541 taagtagacg aattgggatg catcgtagat tttatgctgt gtttgttatg gtttttcagt
     3601 ggtagagatt ttcagagtat tattagggtt atagtcagtg tcaggtttat ttatcgtcag
     3661 cgtgatgggc aaaaaacagc tggcagtacg ggctatatag ccgtgtcggt ccctcagaca
     3721 cagcgactta aatccagacc ctcctcttct gccggccagg ggaattcctg gcagagtgat
     3781 ttttaaacct aatgactgaa tcacattgcc agggatttcc aatggctcgt gtgactcaga
     3841 gacacgccag atataaatac tcggcaaaca cacacacacc tgaacacatg agaagctaat
     3901 cctaaaggaa tgccgactgt ctcgcacact agttagcggt gtcaggaatt catgtgcact
     3961 tctatgcggg ttgtgtggtg agccaactgc tgttactctc gcccagaaat ctgcgccaac
     4021 atggacacac ccagtggagc aagccatctg attttcatgg tcagattgta aagaagcaat
     4081 tactcttgga cagtttaagc agaaaagcca ccaagtcaag tcactggtca tatgatgaac
     4141 tcgaagatct aataaaagtt aatttaagcg ttcattacaa taaattcaag tgaatctgtt
     4201 ttaagctagc ctttaacgtt tttaaattcc ttcaaacaaa ttggatcctc tttgcagttc
     4261 ctcatttctc ggtgagctgg tgctttaatc cctttacttt ttcttcctct agggagtgat
     4321 ggttggcatg ggacgaatta attcctgcag cccgggggta ccggtcgcca ccatgaacac
     4381 cccgggaatt aacctgatca aggaggacat gcgcgtgaag gtgcacatgg agggcaacgt
     4441 gaacggccac gccttcgtga tcgagggcga gggcaagggc aagccctacg agggcaccca
     4501 gaccgccaac ctgaccgtga aggagggcgc ccccctgccc ttcagctacg acatcctgac
     4561 caccgccgtg cactacggca accgggtgtt caccaagtac cccgaggaca tccccgacta
     4621 cttcaagcag agcttccccg agggctacag ctgggagcgc accatgacct tcgaggacaa
     4681 gggcatctgc accatccgca gcgacatcag cctggagggc gactgcttct tccagaacgt
     4741 gcgcttcaag ggcaccaact tcccccccaa cggccccgtg atgcagaaga aaaccctgaa
     4801 gtgggagccc agcaccgaga agctgcacgt gcgcgacggc ctgctggtgg gcaacatcaa
     4861 catggccctg ctgctggagg gcggcggcca ctacctgtgc gacttcaaga ccacctacaa
     4921 ggccaagaag gtggtgcagc tgcccgacgc ccacttcgtg gaccaccgca tcgagatcct
     4981 gggcaacgac agcgactaca acaaggtgaa gctgtacgag cacgccgtgg cccgctacag
     5041 ccccctgccc agccaggtgt ggtaatctag atcataatca gccataccac atttgtagag
     5101 gttttacttg ctttaaaaaa cctcccacac ctccccctga acctgaaaca taaaatgaat
     5161 gcaattgttg ttgttaactt gtttattgca gcttataatg gttacaaata aagcaatagc
     5221 atcacaaatt tcacaaataa agcatttttt tcactgcatt ctagttgtgg tttgtccaaa
     5281 ctcatcaatg tatcttaagg cgtaaattgt aagcgttaat attttgttaa aattcgcgtt
     5341 aaatttttgt taaatcagct cattttttaa ccaataggcc gaaatcggcg gatcctgcgg
     5401 ccgcaaggga aaatagaatg aagtgatctc caaaaaataa gtactttttg actgtaaata
     5461 aaattgtaag gagtaaaaag tacttttttt tctaaaaaaa tgtaattaag taaaagtaaa
     5521 agtattgatt tttaattgta ctcaagtaaa gtaaaaatcc ccaaaaataa tacttaagta
     5581 cagtaatcaa gtaaaattac tcaagtactt tacacctctg gttcttgacc ccctaccttc
     5641 agcaagccca gcagatccac tagatctttt gttcccttta gtgagggtta attgcgcgct
     5701 tggcgtaatc atggtcatag ctgtttcctg tgtgaaattg ttatccgctc acaattccac
     5761 acaacatacg agccggaagc ataaagtgta aagcctgggg tgcctaatga gtgagctaac
     5821 tcacattaat tgcgttgcgc tcactgcccg ctttccagtc gggaaacctg tcgtgccagc
     5881 tgcattaatg aatcggccaa cgcgcgggga gaggcggttt gcgtattggg cgctcttccg
     5941 cttcctcgct cactgactcg ctgcgctcgg tcgttcggct gcggcgagcg gtatcagctc
     6001 actcaaaggc ggtaatacgg ttatccacag aatcagggga taacgcagga aagaacatgt
     6061 gagcaaaagg ccagcaaaag gccaggaacc gtaaaaaggc cgcgttgctg gcgtttttcc
     6121 ataggctccg cccccctgac gagcatcaca aaaatcgacg ctcaagtcag aggtggcgaa
     6181 acccgacagg actataaaga taccaggcgt ttccccctgg aagctccctc gtgcgctctc
     6241 ctgttccgac cctgccgctt accggatacc tgtccgcctt tctcccttcg ggaagcgtgg
     6301 cgctttctca tagctcacgc tgtaggtatc tcagttcggt gtaggtcgtt cgctccaagc
     6361 tgggctgtgt gcacgaaccc cccgttcagc ccgaccgctg cgccttatcc ggtaactatc
     6421 gtcttgagtc caacccggta agacacgact tatcgccact ggcagcagcc actggtaaca
     6481 ggattagcag agcgaggtat gtaggcggtg ctacagagtt cttgaagtgg tggcctaact
     6541 acggctacac tagaaggaca gtatttggta tctgcgctct gctgaagcca gttaccttcg
     6601 gaaaaagagt tggtagctct tgatccggca aacaaaccac cgctggtagc ggtggttttt
     6661 ttgtttgcaa gcagcagatt acgcgcagaa aaaaaggatc tcaagaagat cctttgatct
     6721 tttctacggg gtctgacgct cagtggaacg aaaactcacg ttaagggatt ttggtcatga
     6781 gattatcaaa aaggatcttc acctagatcc ttttaaatta aaaatgaagt tttaaatcaa
     6841 tctaaagtat atatgagtaa acttggtctg acagttacca atgcttaatc agtgaggcac
     6901 ctatctcagc gatctgtcta tttcgttcat ccatagttgc ctgactcccc gtcgtgtaga
     6961 taactacgat acgggagggc ttaccatctg gccccagtgc tgcaatgata ccgcgagacc
     7021 cacgctcacc ggctccagat ttatcagcaa taaaccagcc agccggaagg gccgagcgca
     7081 gaagtggtcc tgcaacttta tccgcctcca tccagtctat taattgttgc cgggaagcta
     7141 gagtaagtag ttcgccagtt aatagtttgc gcaacgttgt tgccattgct acaggcatcg
     7201 tggtgtcacg ctcgtcgttt ggtatggctt cattcagctc cggttcccaa cgatcaaggc
     7261 gagttacatg atcccccatg ttgtgcaaaa aagcggttag ctccttcggt cctccgatcg
     7321 ttgtcagaag taagttggcc gcagtgttat cactcatggt tatggcagca ctgcataatt
     7381 ctcttactgt catgccatcc gtaagatgct tttctgtgac tggtgagtac tcaaccaagt
     7441 cattctgaga atagtgtatg cggcgaccga gttgctcttg cccggcgtca atacgggata
     7501 ataccgcgcc acatagcaga actttaaaag tgctcatcat tggaaaacgt tcttcggggc
     7561 gaaaactctc aaggatctta ccgctgttga gatccagttc gatgtaaccc actcgtgcac
     7621 ccaactgatc ttcagcatct tttactttca ccagcgtttc tgggtgagca aaaacaggaa
     7681 ggcaaaatgc cgcaaaaaag ggaataaggg cgacacggaa atgttgaata ctcatactct
     7741 tcctttttca atattattga agcatttatc agggttattg tctcatgagc ggatacatat
     7801 ttgaatgtat ttagaaaaat aaacaaatag gggttccgcg cacatttccc cgaaaagtg
//
