Features (pLannotate 1.2.2; 17 found; start..end, strand, type, name):
      7..337     -  rep_origin     f1 ori (fragment) (sequence partly withheld): f1 bacteriophage origin of replication; arrow indicates direction of (+) strand synthesis
    335..562     +  CDS            tyr (fragment) (sequence partly withheld): TYRO_ORYLA - Also known as tyro. Experimental evidence at transcript level: Swiss-Prot protein existence level 2. This is a copper-containing oxidase that functions in the formation of pigments such as melanins and other polyphenolic compounds. From Oryzias latipes (Japanese rice fish) (Japanese killifish).
   3144..3266    +  CDS            actba (fragment): ACTB1_DANRE - Also known as bact, bactin1, bactzf. Experimental evidence at protein level: Swiss-Prot protein existence level 1. Actin is a highly conserved protein that polymerizes to produce filaments that form cross-linked networks in the cytoplasm of cells. Actin exists in both monomeric (G-actin) and polymeric (F-actin) forms, both forms playing key functions, such as cell motility and contraction. In addition to their role in the cytoplasmic cytoskeleton, G- and F-actin also localize in the nucleus, and regulate gene transcription and motility and repair of damaged DNA. From Danio rerio
   3752..3827    +  ncRNA          mir-23: Accession: RF00642 - microRNA mir-23
   4340..4358    -  misc_feature   MCS (fragment): pBluescript multiple cloning site
   4373..5062    +  CDS            Dendra2: Dendra2 is a photoconvertible green fluorescent protein published in 2006, derived from Dendronephthya sp.. It has high acid sensitivity.
   5070..5153    +  CDS            large T antigen (fragment): large T antigen from SV40 (simian virus 40)
   5176..5297    +  polyA_signal   SV40 poly(A) signal: SV40 polyadenylation signal
   5304..5389    -  rep_origin     M13 ori (fragment): M13 bacteriophage origin of replication; arrow indicates direction of (+) strand synthesis
   5675..5693    -  promoter       T3 promoter: promoter for bacteriophage T3 RNA polymerase
   5738..5754    -  protein_bind   lac operator: The lac repressor binds to the lac operator to inhibit transcription in E. coli. This inhibition can be relieved by adding lactose or isopropyl-β-D-thiogalactopyranoside (IPTG). lac repressor encoded by lacI
   5762..5792    -  promoter       lac promoter: promoter for the E. coli lac operon
   5807..5828    -  protein_bind   CAP binding site: CAP binding activates transcription in the presence of cAMP. E. coli catabolite activator protein
   5841..5933    -  CDS            lacI (fragment): lac repressor; lacI; The lac repressor binds to the lac operator to inhibit transcription in E. coli. This inhibition can be relieved by adding lactose or isopropyl-β-D-thiogalactopyranoside (IPTG).
   6116..6704    -  rep_origin     ori: high-copy-number ColE1/pMB1/pBR322/pUC origin of replication
   6875..7735    -  CDS            AmpR: β-lactamase; bla; confers resistance to ampicillin, carbenicillin, and related antibiotics
   7736..7840    -  promoter       AmpR promoter: bla
>Addgene plasmid #105435 | tol2-lyzC-miR-23a-2-dendra2 | addgene full sequence | sequence record 204470 | Addgene NGS Result
CCACCTAAATTGTAAGCGTTAATATTTTGTTAAAATTCGCGTTAAATTTTTGTTAAATCAGCTCATTTTT
TAACCAATAGGCCGAAATCGGCAAAATCCCTTATAAATCAAAAGAATAGACCGAGATAGGGT
[37 nt withheld, positions 133-169]
AAAGAACGTGGACTCCAACGTCAAAGG
[49 nt withheld, positions 197-245]
T
[91 nt withheld, positions 247-337]
CACAATGACGGCTACTACATGGTGCCATTCCTTCCTCTTTATAGGAATGGAGACTACCTCCTGTCCAACA
ATGCTCTTGGATACGAGTACGCCTACCTGTTGGACCCAGGTCATTGCACAACACCAGAAATGCCCTCTGA
TCTGCAAAAGACGTGAATATCTGTTCAGACACCCATATCCACTCTGTTCCACACAGGTCAGAGGTTTGTC
CAGGAGTTCTTGACAGAGGTGTAAAAAGTACTCAAAAATTTTACTCAAGTGAAAGTACAAGTACTTAGGG
AAAATTTTACTCAATTAAAAGTAAAAGTATCTGGCTAGAATCTTACTTGAGTAAAAGTAAAAAAGTACTC
CATTAAAATTGTACTTGAGTATTAAGGAAGTAAAAGGCTAGCAAGATCTGCTCGAGATACATTTGATTAG
AAGAGTTTGACTTGGGTTGATTATAGCAAATAGTGGAACACAAACAGATTTTGAAATATTCTTGCAAATT
TATTTATTAAATCCATTCAAATATTGTCATTTTTTGTACTGTGTAATTTATATTGATTTGCTCATACAAT
ATTTACATTTCGCTTAAACAATACACTATTATTTATATTTAAAAATAGCTATATATAAATCAAATGTATA
GCTCTTTTTTACACAATTAATCAAAGCTAAAATATTTGTCACACAAATACAGTAAGCCACTTCACAATGA
TATCTTCAAAATCTGTGCTTGACTGAATCATTTCATTTATTGTTTTGTAATTCACATTATACCTTACGTT
CTCCAGGCACAGTTTGAATTGTTGATAAATGAAGATAATACATCTGATTTAATTAGTCTCCTTTGTTTAT
AATAACTTTAATCTAATTTGATAGTAATAATTCCAGCAATACATCCATTACAATAAAAATCGCTTTTTTA
TTTTGCACATTAGTTTGCCGGTATTTGTTTAAAGTTTCACCATACTTTTAAATCATGTGCTATTTGAAAA
GGGCTGTTATGACTGGAATTAAATGTTTTTTTTTATATCAGTGTTTTAGATTGAAGTACAATATTTATAG
GTAAAATTCACCAGCATATGCTTAAAGATAGCCATGCTCCAGGTCCTTGTGTCCTTCTAAGGTCTGTTTG
TGGTTTAAGCTGTTTGTTGACACACGCTTGTCATCTCCATTTTTCTGTGAAGTTATTGTCAGTTTATTGC
ACACTGGGTTGCATTAAGCTGCAGTTTTTTCACAACAGTTTTCCACATTGTAACAGTCAGTCTCCAAATT
ATTCCATCAGTCCTCAAATTTAGTCATTTGAGGCCATGAAAACACTTAAAACTACATGAAGGTAGTTTGG
CATTAGGTTTTAGACTTGTTCTTGTTTGGCATATTGCAACCTGTGTAAAAATGATTTGATTTTTATTTTT
TTTTTTTTTTTTTCAGAAAGAAACGGTCCAAAAAGAGTTATGTGAACATTTATCCATGTGTTTAATGTTT
TTTAAATTAAAAAAAAACATTTTTATTAAACCACTTGTGACTAAACCTTTTTTAGTTATTCTATTTTGTG
ACGAGTCTGAATGGCCAAAGTACTCTTGAATCCAAAATCTTTATAGTAAAATGTTTAATCTTACTTGCAG
TGTTGGGTATAATTTGTAACAAAGTTGAATTCCATATCTGCTGAGTGAAAAAGTAAAGTAAGAGATTGCT
GTAAATATTTAGGTTATTTATTTATTAATACAATATAGAAAGTAACAAAACACAATGTAAAAAATCAATA
AAGAAAGTAAATATTAAAAGTAATGATAAACTAATGATGTAAACAATATTAGCAACAAAGTTTGTACAAT
TCAGGGAGGGTAAAGAATTTCACCTAATAGTCAAACTCTGTATTAAATAATATAAAATCTTTGTTCTTAG
TCTGAAGAGGAGACTGTGAGAGAAAGCTTACTGGTTGTTAAATTAGAAAATTTGTAACTTGCAGATTAAA
ATGATTTAAATAATTTTATAAAGGCCATGTTTGAAACAAATGTAAAAACATAATAAATGTTAAGAATTTC
AGATATTGAGATTTTACAATTTAAAAAAAGCAATAAAGTAATAGCAGAGACCTACACTCTTAAAGTAAAT
TACCCAACTCTGCTTACTAGTAACTTTTGGAATAGTTACTAGTATCCATTGAACAAATACTAGAATCTAA
TTAAATTGTGTGAGTGTCCAATGAAAAGATTCTTGTATTTAAAACAGTACCAGTATCTATATATGTACAA
AATTTAGTGCTAGCAAAATGCAAATAAATACTACTGCATATAATGGATTGCATTGTAAATCGACTCGCCA
TAATACATTTATTTCCTATTTTTACTTTTAACAAAAAATAAGTTCACTGAGTATTTCATGTCATTAAATC
GCATTAAACCTCTTGCATGCTTTATGTACACTAGTGCAGTTCGCTAAATGACCACCGGTGTCACTAATAA
CACGATCGTTTCTGAATTCTGCATTAAACGCCATTTATACGTTGCTCTTATTAGTAAACAATTTCTCCAT
CATGAGCTCGACCAGTATTGCATATTTCATCCTCTTAAATCCAGAGTTGTTTCTTTTAATCACTTTCTCT
TCATGATAAAAGCAGTTTTTGGTTTTCAGAAGTTTACAACAAACCCAGTCAGTTATTGCCTCAGCAAACA
CTGGAGCAACTGCACACTTGTGAAAAGCTTCTTGCGAAACACAAACCTTTCTCTGGACTTATAAATAAAG
GCATTCAGCAGCTCCACCATACACCTCCACTGGTCTTGATAAAGCAGATATCAGCAGTGATACAGGTACC
GCCACCATGGATGAGGAAATCGCTGCCCTGGTCGTTGACAACGGCTCCGGTATGTGCAAAGCCGGTTTTG
CTGGAGATGATGCCCCTCGTGCTGTTTTCCCCTCCATTGTTGGACGACCCAGACATCAGGTACATTTAAT
AAACCATCCTAATAACATGTTAATCATATTGAACCACATTAAACTCTCATTTGTGCATTTTACATCTTTT
AAAACCGATTTATATTCGTTTTTAGATAATGAAGTTTATTAAAGTGTTAATTCACAGCTTTATTGCTTGT
TTTGAGAATCTGCTTGCATAAGTGATTTTTAAACTTGATCTGATTTTCGTTTGTTTCGAAGTTCTTCAGC
TTTGAAAGTCAGATCTTCAATTCACAGCCATGCCATAGTTTTAGGATACAGTATAAGTAGACGAATTGGG
ATGCATCGTAGATTTTATGCTGTGTTTGTTATGGTTTTTCAGTGGTAGAGATTTTCAGAGTATTATTAGG
GTTATAGTCAGTGTCAGGTTTATTTATCGTCAGCGTGATGGGCAAAAAACAGCTGGCAGTACGGGCTATA
TAGCCGTGTCGGTCCCTCAGACACAGCGACTTAAATCCAGACCCTCCTCTTCTGCCGGCCAGGGGAATTC
CTGGCAGAGTGATTTTTAAACCTAATGACTGAATCACATTGCCAGGGATTTCCAATGGCTCGTGTGACTC
AGAGACACGCCAGATATAAATACTCGGCAAACACACACACACCTGAACACATGAGAAGCTAATCCTAAAG
GAATGCCGACTGTCTCACACACTAGTTAGCGGTGTCAGGAATTCATGTGCACTTCTATGCGGGTTGTGTG
GTGAGCCAACTGCTGTTACTCTCGCCCAGAAATCTGCGCCAACATGGACACACCCAGTGGAGCAAGCCAT
CTGATTTTCATGGTCAGATTGTAAAGAAGCAATTACTCTTGGACAGTTTAAGCAGAAAAGCCACCAAGTC
AAGTCACTGGTCATATGATGAACTCGAAGATCTAATAAAAGTTAATTTAAGCGTTCATTACAATAAATTC
AAGTGAATCTGTTTTAAGCTAGCCTTTAACGTTTTTAAATTCCTTCAAACAAATTAGTTCCTCTTTGCAG
TTCCTCATTTCTCGGTGAGCTGGTGCTTTAATCCCTTTACTTTTTCTTCCTCTAGGGAGTGATGGTTGGC
ATGGGACGAATTAATTCCTGCAGCCCGGGGGTACCGGTCGCCACCATGAACACCCCGGGAATTAACCTGA
TCAAGGAGGACATGCGCGTGAAGGTGCACATGGAGGGCAACGTGAACGGCCACGCCTTCGTGATCGAGGG
CGAGGGCAAGGGCAAGCCCTACGAGGGCACCCAGACCGCCAACCTGACCGTGAAGGAGGGCGCCCCCCTG
CCCTTCAGCTACGACATCCTGACCACCGCCGTGCACTACGGCAACCGGGTGTTCACCAAGTACCCCGAGG
ACATCCCCGACTACTTCAAGCAGAGCTTCCCCGAGGGCTACAGCTGGGAGCGCACCATGACCTTCGAGGA
CAAGGGCATCTGCACCATCCGCAGCGACATCAGCCTGGAGGGCGACTGCTTCTTCCAGAACGTGCGCTTC
AAGGGCACCAACTTCCCCCCCAACGGCCCCGTGATGCAGAAGAAAACCCTGAAGTGGGAGCCCAGCACCG
AGAAGCTGCACGTGCGCGACGGCCTGCTGGTGGGCAACATCAACATGGCCCTGCTGCTGGAGGGCGGCGG
CCACTACCTGTGCGACTTCAAGACCACCTACAAGGCCAAGAAGGTGGTGCAGCTGCCCGACGCCCACTTC
GTGGACCACCGCATCGAGATCCTGGGCAACGACAGCGACTACAACAAGGTGAAGCTGTACGAGCACGCCG
TGGCCCGCTACAGCCCCCTGCCCAGCCAGGTGTGGTAATCTAGATCATAATCAGCCATACCACATTTGTA
GAGGTTTTACTTGCTTTAAAAAACCTCCCACACCTCCCCCTGAACCTGAAACATAAAATGAATGCAATTG
TTGTTGTTAACTTGTTTATTGCAGCTTATAATGGTTACAAATAAAGCAATAGCATCACAAATTTCACAAA
TAAAGCATTTTTTTCACTGCATTCTAGTTGTGGTTTGTCCAAACTCATCAATGTATCTTAAGGCGTAAAT
TGTAAGCGTTAATATTTTGTTAAAATTCGCGTTAAATTTTTGTTAAATCAGCTCATTTTTTAACCAATAG
GCCGAAATCGGCGGATCCTGCGGCCGCAAGGGAAAATAGAATGAAGTGATCTCCAAAAAATAAGTACTTT
TTGACTGTAAATAAAATTGTAAGGAGTAAAAAGTACTTTTTTTTCTAAAAAAATGTAATTAAGTAAAAGT
AAAAGTATTGATTTTTAATTGTACTCAAGTAAAGTAAAAATCCCCAAAAATAATACTTAAGTACAGTAAT
CAAGTAAAATTACTCAAGTACTTTACACCTCTGGTTCTTGACCCCCTACCTTCAGCAAGCCCAGCAGATC
CACTAGATCTTTTGTTCCCTTTAGTGAGGGTTAATTGCGCGCTTGGCGTAATCATGGTCATAGCTGTTTC
CTGTGTGAAATTGTTATCCGCTCACAATTCCACACAACATACGAGCCGGAAGCATAAAGTGTAAAGCCTG
GGGTGCCTAATGAGTGAGCTAACTCACATTAATTGCGTTGCGCTCACTGCCCGCTTTCCAGTCGGGAAAC
CTGTCGTGCCAGCTGCATTAATGAATCGGCCAACGCGCGGGGAGAGGCGGTTTGCGTATTGGGCGCTCTT
CCGCTTCCTCGCTCACTGACTCGCTGCGCTCGGTCGTTCGGCTGCGGCGAGCGGTATCAGCTCACTCAAA
GGCGGTAATACGGTTATCCACAGAATCAGGGGATAACGCAGGAAAGAACATGTGAGCAAAAGGCCAGCAA
AAGGCCAGGAACCGTAAAAAGGCCGCGTTGCTGGCGTTTTTCCATAGGCTCCGCCCCCCTGACGAGCATC
ACAAAAATCGACGCTCAAGTCAGAGGTGGCGAAACCCGACAGGACTATAAAGATACCAGGCGTTTCCCCC
TGGAAGCTCCCTCGTGCGCTCTCCTGTTCCGACCCTGCCGCTTACCGGATACCTGTCCGCCTTTCTCCCT
TCGGGAAGCGTGGCGCTTTCTCATAGCTCACGCTGTAGGTATCTCAGTTCGGTGTAGGTCGTTCGCTCCA
AGCTGGGCTGTGTGCACGAACCCCCCGTTCAGCCCGACCGCTGCGCCTTATCCGGTAACTATCGTCTTGA
GTCCAACCCGGTAAGACACGACTTATCGCCACTGGCAGCAGCCACTGGTAACAGGATTAGCAGAGCGAGG
TATGTAGGCGGTGCTACAGAGTTCTTGAAGTGGTGGCCTAACTACGGCTACACTAGAAGAACAGTATTTG
GTATCTGCGCTCTGCTGAAGCCAGTTACCTTCGGAAAAAGAGTTGGTAGCTCTTGATCCGGCAAACAAAC
CACCGCTGGTAGCGGTGGTTTTTTTGTTTGCAAGCAGCAGATTACGCGCAGAAAAAAAGGATCTCAAGAA
GATCCTTTGATCTTTTCTACGGGGTCTGACGCTCAGTGGAACGAAAACTCACGTTAAGGGATTTTGGTCA
TGAGATTATCAAAAAGGATCTTCACCTAGATCCTTTTAAATTAAAAATGAAGTTTTAAATCAATCTAAAG
TATATATGAGTAAACTTGGTCTGACAGTTACCAATGCTTAATCAGTGAGGCACCTATCTCAGCGATCTGT
CTATTTCGTTCATCCATAGTTGCCTGACTCCCCGTCGTGTAGATAACTACGATACGGGAGGGCTTACCAT
CTGGCCCCAGTGCTGCAATGATACCGCGAGACCCACGCTCACCGGCTCCAGATTTATCAGCAATAAACCA
GCCAGCCGGAAGGGCCGAGCGCAGAAGTGGTCCTGCAACTTTATCCGCCTCCATCCAGTCTATTAATTGT
TGCCGGGAAGCTAGAGTAAGTAGTTCGCCAGTTAATAGTTTGCGCAACGTTGTTGCCATTGCTACAGGCA
TCGTGGTGTCACGCTCGTCGTTTGGTATGGCTTCATTCAGCTCCGGTTCCCAACGATCAAGGCGAGTTAC
ATGATCCCCCATGTTGTGCAAAAAAGCGGTTAGCTCCTTCGGTCCTCCGATCGTTGTCAGAAGTAAGTTG
GCCGCAGTGTTATCACTCATGGTTATGGCAGCACTGCATAATTCTCTTACTGTCATGCCATCCGTAAGAT
GCTTTTCTGTGACTGGTGAGTACTCAACCAAGTCATTCTGAGAATAGTGTATGCGGCGACCGAGTTGCTC
TTGCCCGGCGTCAATACGGGATAATACCGCGCCACATAGCAGAACTTTAAAAGTGCTCATCATTGGAAAA
CGTTCTTCGGGGCGAAAACTCTCAAGGATCTTACCGCTGTTGAGATCCAGTTCGATGTAACCCACTCGTG
CACCCAACTGATCTTCAGCATCTTTTACTTTCACCAGCGTTTCTGGGTGAGCAAAAACAGGAAGGCAAAA
TGCCGCAAAAAAGGGAATAAGGGCGACACGGAAATGTTGAATACTCATACTCTTCCTTTTTCAATATTAT
TGAAGCATTTATCAGGGTTATTGTCTCATGAGCGGATACATATTTGAATGTATTTAGAAAAATAAACAAA
TAGGGGTTCCGCGCACATTTCCCCGAAAAGTG
